>Addgene plasmid #198713 | Lenti-SAM-Puro | addgene full sequence | sequence record 402626 | Addgene NGS Result
TCGACGGATCGGGAGATCTCCCGATCCCCTATGGTGCACTCTCAGTACAATCTGCTCTGATGCCGCATAG
TTAAGCCAGTATCTGCTCCCTGCTTGTGTGTTGGAGGTCGCTGAGTAGTGCGCGAGCAAAATTTAAGCTA
CAACAAGGCAAGGCTTGACCGACAATTGCATGAAGAATCTGCTTAGGGTTAGGCGTTTTGCGCTGCTTCG
CGATGTACGGGCCAGATATACGCGTTGACATTGATTATTGACTAGTTATTAATAGTAATCAATTACGGGG
TCATTAGTTCATAGCCCATATATGGAGTTCCGCGTTACATAACTTACGGTAAATGGCCCGCCTGGCTGAC
CGCCCAACGACCCCCGCCCATTGACGTCAATAATGACGTATGTTCCCATAGTAACGCCAATAGGGACTTT
CCATTGACGTCAATGGGTGGAGTATTTACGGTAAACTGCCCACTTGGCAGTACATCAAGTGTATCATATG
CCAAGTACGCCCCCTATTGACGTCAATGACGGTAAATGGCCCGCCTGGCATTATGCCCAGTACATGACCT
TATGGGACTTTCCTACTTGGCAGTACATCTACGTATTAGTCATCGCTATTACCATGGTGATGCGGTTTTG
GCAGTACATCAATGGGCGTGGATAGCGGTTTGACTCACGGGGATTTCCAAGTCTCCACCCCATTGACGTC
AATGGGAGTTTGTTTTGGCACCAAAATCAACGGGACTTTCCAAAATGTCGTAACAACTCCGCCCCATTGA
CGCAAATGGGCGGTAGGCGTGTACGGTGGGAGGTCTATATAAGCAGCGCGTTTTGCCTGTACTGGGTCTC
TCTGGTTAGACCAGATCTGAGCCTGGGAGCTCTCTGGCTAACTAGGGAACCCACTGCTTAAGCCTCAATA
AAGCTTGCCTTGAGTGCTTCAAGTAGTGTGTGCCCGTCTGTTGTGTGACTCTGGTAACTAGAGATCCCTC
AGACCCTTTTAGTCAGTGTGGAAAATCTCTAGCAGTGGCGCCCGAACAGGGACTTGAAAGCGAAAGGGAA
ACCAGAGGAGCTCTCTCGACGCAGGACTCGGCTTGCTGAAGCGCGCACGGCAAGAGGCGAGGGGCGGCGA
CTGGTGAGTACGCCAAAAATTTTGACTAGCGGAGGCTAGAAGGAGAGAGATGGGTGCGAGAGCGTCAGTA
TTAAGCGGGGGAGAATTAGATCGCGATGGGAAAAAATTCGGTTAAGGCCAGGGGGAAAGAAAAAATATAA
ATTAAAACATATAGTATGGGCAAGCAGGGAGCTAGAACGATTCGCAGTTAATCCTGGCCTGTTAGAAACA
TCAGAAGGCTGTAGACAAATACTGGGACAGCTACAACCATCCCTTCAGACAGGATCAGAAGAACTTAGAT
CATTATATAATACAGTAGCAACCCTCTATTGTGTGCATCAAAGGATAGAGATAAAAGACACCAAGGAAGC
TTTAGACAAGATAGAGGAAGAGCAAAACAAAAGTAAGACCACCGCACAGCAAGCGGCCGGCCGCTGATCT
TCAGACCTGGAGGAGGAGATATGAGGGACAATTGGAGAAGTGAATTATATAAATATAAAGTAGTAAAAAT
TGAACCATTAGGAGTAGCACCCACCAAGGCAAAGAGAAGAGTGGTGCAGAGAGAAAAAAGAGCAGTGGGA
ATAGGAGCTTTGTTCCTTGGGTTCTTGGGAGCAGCAGGAAGCACTATGGGCGCAGCGTCAATGACGCTGA
CGGTACAGGCCAGACAATTATTGTCTGGTATAGTGCAGCAGCAGAACAATTTGCTGAGGGCTATTGAGGC
GCAACAGCATCTGTTGCAACTCACAGTCTGGGGCATCAAGCAGCTCCAGGCAAGAATCCTGGCTGTGGAA
AGATACCTAAAGGATCAACAGCTCCTGGGGATTTGGGGTTGCTCTGGAAAACTCATTTGCACCACTGCTG
TGCCTTGGAATGCTAGTTGGAGTAATAAATCTCTGGAACAGATTTGGAATCACACGACCTGGATGGAGTG
GGACAGAGAAATTAACAATTACACAAGCTTAATACACTCCTTAATTGAAGAATCGCAAAACCAGCAAGAA
AAGAATGAACAAGAATTATTGGAATTAGATAAATGGGCAAGTTTGTGGAATTGGTTTAACATAACAAATT
GGCTGTGGTATATAAAATTATTCATAATGATAGTAGGAGGCTTGGTAGGTTTAAGAATAGTTTTTGCTGT
ACTTTCTATAGTGAATAGAGTTAGGCAGGGATATTCACCATTATCGTTTCAGACCCACCTCCCAACCCCG
AGGGGACCCGACAGGCCCGAAGGAATAGAAGAAGAAGGTGGAGAGAGAGACAGAGACAGATCCATTCGAT
TAGTGAACGGATCGGCACTGCGTGCGCCAATTCTGCAGACAAATGGCAGTATTCATCCACAATTTTAAAA
GAAAAGGGGGGATTGGGGGGTACAGTGCAGGGGAAAGAATAGTAGACATAATAGCAACAGACATACAAAC
TAAAGAATTACAAAAACAAATTACAAAAATTCAAAATTTTCGGGTTTATTACAGGGACAGCAGAGATCCA
GTTTGGTTAGTACCGGGCCCGGGTCGACTAGTGATCAGTGTGAGGGAGTGTAAAGCTGGTTTGAGGGCCT
ATTTCCCATGATTCCTTCATATTTGCATATACGATACAAGGCTGTTAGAGAGATAATTGGAATTAATTTG
ACTGTAAACACAAAGATATTAGTACAAAATACGTGACGTAGAAAGTAATAATTTCTTGGGTAGTTTGCAG
TTTTAAAATTATGTTTTAAAATGGACTATCATATGCTTACCGTAACTTGAAAGTATTTCGATTTCTTGGC
TTTATATATCTTGTGGAAAGGACGAAACACCGGAGACGGGATACCGTCTCTGTTTTAGAGCTAGGCCAAC
ATGAGGATCACCCATGTCTGCAGGGCCTAGCAAGTTAAAATAAGGCTAGTCCGTTATCAACTTGGCCAAC
ATGAGGATCACCCATGTCTGCAGGGCCAAGTGGCACCGAGTCGGTGCTTTTTTTAAACCGCTGTTCCTAG
GAATCCCGAGGCCTTGCAAAGATGGATAAAGTTTTAAACAGAGAGGAATCTTTGCAGCTAATGGACCTTC
TAGGTCTTGAAAGGAGTGGGAATTGGCTCCGGTGCCCGTCAGTGGGCAGAGCGCACATCGCCCACAGTCC
CCGAGAAGTTGGGGGGAGGGGTCGGCAATTGAACCGGTGCCTAGAGAAGGTGGCGCGGGGTAAACTGGGA
AAGTGATGTCGTGTACTGGCTCCGCCTTTTTCCCGAGGGTGGGGGAGAACCGTATATAAGTGCAGTAGTC
GCCGTGAACGTTCTTTTTCGCAACGGGTTTGCCGCCAGAACACAGGTAAGTGCCGTGTGTGGTTCCCGCG
GGCCTGGCCTCTTTACGGGTTATGGCCCTTGCGTGCCTTGAATTACTTCCACCTGGCTGCAGTACGTGAT
TCTTGATCCCGAGCTTCGGGTTGGAAGTGGGTGGGAGAGTTCGAGGCCTTGCGCTTAAGGAGCCCCTTCG
CCTCGTGCTTGAGTTGAGGCCTGGCCTGGGCGCTGGGGCCGCCGCGTGCGAATCTGGTGGCACCTTCGCG
CCTGTCTCGCTGCTTTCGATAAGTCTCTAGCCATTTAAAATTTTTGATGACCTGCTGCGACGCTTTTTTT
CTGGCAAGATAGTCTTGTAAATGCGGGCCAAGATCTGCACACTGGTATTTCGGTTTTTGGGGCCGCGGGC
GGCGACGGGGCCCGTGCGTCCCAGCGCACATGTTCGGCGAGGCGGGGCCTGCGAGCGCGGCCACCGAGAA
TCGGACGGGGGTAGTCTCAAGCTGGCCGGCCTGCTCTGGTGCCTGGCCTCGCGCCGCCGTGTATCGCCCC
GCCCTGGGCGGCAAGGCTGGCCCGGTCGGCACCAGTTGCGTGAGCGGAAAGATGGCCGCTTCCCGGCCCT
GCTGCAGGGAGCTCAAAATGAAGGACGCGGCGCTCGGGAGAGCGGGCGGGTGAGTCACCCACACAAAGGA
AAAGGGCCTTTCCGTCCTCAGCCGTCGCTTCATGTGACTCCACGGAGTACCGGGCGCCGTCCAGGCACCT
CGATTAGTTCTCGAGCTTTTGGAGTACGTCGTCTTTAGGTTGGGGGGAGGGGTTTTATGCGATGGAGTTT
CCCCACACTGAGTGGGTGGAGACTGAAGTTAGGCCAGCTTGGCACTTGATGTAATTCTCCTTGGAATTTG
CCCTTTTTGAGTTTGGATCTTGGTTCATTCTCAAGCCTCAGACAGTGGTTCAAAGTTTTTTTCTTCCATT
TCAGGTGTCGTGACGTACGGCCACCATGGCTTCAAACTTTACTCAGTTCGTGCTCGTGGACAATGGTGGG
ACAGGGGATGTGACAGTGGCTCCTTCTAATTTCGCTAATGGGGTGGCAGAGTGGATCAGCTCCAACTCAC
GGAGCCAGGCCTACAAGGTGACATGCAGCGTCAGGCAGTCTAGTGCCCAGAAGAGAAAGTATACCATCAA
GGTGGAGGTCCCCAAAGTGGCTACCCAGACAGTGGGCGGAGTCGAACTGCCTGTCGCCGCTTGGAGGTCC
TACCTGAACATGGAGCTCACTATCCCAATTTTCGCTACCAATTCTGACTGTGAACTCATCGTGAAGGCAA
TGCAGGGGCTCCTCAAAGACGGTAATCCTATCCCTTCCGCCATCGCCGCTAACTCAGGTATCTACAGCGC
TGGAGGAGGTGGAAGCGGAGGAGGAGGAAGCGGAGGAGGAGGTAGCGGACCTAAGAAAAAGAGGAAGGTG
GCGGCCGCTGGATCCCCTTCAGGGCAGATCAGCAACCAGGCCCTGGCTCTGGCCCCTAGCTCCGCTCCAG
TGCTGGCCCAGACTATGGTGCCCTCTAGTGCTATGGTGCCTCTGGCCCAGCCACCTGCTCCAGCCCCTGT
GCTGACCCCAGGACCACCCCAGTCACTGAGCGCTCCAGTGCCCAAGTCTACACAGGCCGGCGAGGGGACT
CTGAGTGAAGCTCTGCTGCACCTGCAGTTCGACGCTGATGAGGACCTGGGAGCTCTGCTGGGGAACAGCA
CCGATCCCGGAGTGTTCACAGATCTGGCCTCCGTGGACAACTCTGAGTTTCAGCAGCTGCTGAATCAGGG
CGTGTCCATGTCTCATAGTACAGCCGAACCAATGCTGATGGAGTACCCCGAAGCCATTACCCGGCTGGTG
ACCGGCAGCCAGCGGCCCCCCGACCCCGCTCCAACTCCCCTGGGAACCAGCGGCCTGCCTAATGGGCTGT
CCGGAGATGAAGACTTCTCAAGCATCGCTGATATGGACTTTAGTGCCCTGCTGTCACAGATTTCCTCTAG
TGGGCAGGGAGGAGGTGGAAGCGGCTTCAGCGTGGACACCAGTGCCCTGCTGGACCTGTTCAGCCCCTCG
GTGACCGTGCCCGACATGAGCCTGCCTGACCTTGACAGCAGCCTGGCCAGTATCCAAGAGCTCCTGTCTC
CCCAGGAGCCCCCCAGGCCTCCCGAGGCAGAGAACAGCAGCCCGGATTCAGGGAAGCAGCTGGTGCACTA
CACAGCGCAGCCGCTGTTCCTGCTGGACCCCGGCTCCGTGGACACCGGGAGCAACGACCTGCCGGTGCTG
TTTGAGCTGGGAGAGGGCTCCTACTTCTCCGAAGGGGACGGCTTCGCCGAGGACCCCACCATCTCCCTGC
TGACAGGCTCGGAGCCTCCCAAAGCCAAGGACCCCACTGTCTCCGCTAGCGGCAGTGGAGAGGGCAGAGG
AAGTCTGCTAACATGCGGTGACGTCGAGGAGAATCCTGGCCCAACCGAGTACAAGCCCACGGTGCGCCTC
GCCACCCGCGACGACGTCCCCAGGGCCGTACGCACCCTCGCCGCCGCGTTCGCCGACTACCCCGCCACGC
GCCACACCGTCGATCCGGACCGCCACATCGAGCGGGTCACCGAGCTGCAAGAACTCTTCCTCACGCGCGT
CGGGCTCGACATCGGCAAGGTGTGGGTCGCGGACGACGGCGCCGCGGTGGCGGTCTGGACCACGCCGGAG
AGCGTCGAAGCGGGGGCGGTGTTCGCCGAGATCGGCCCGCGCATGGCCGAGTTGAGCGGTTCCCGGCTGG
CCGCGCAGCAACAGATGGAAGGCCTCCTGGCGCCGCACCGGCCCAAGGAGCCCGCGTGGTTCCTGGCCAC
CGTCGGAGTCTCGCCCGACCACCAGGGCAAGGGTCTGGGCAGCGCCGTCGTGCTCCCCGGAGTGGAGGCG
GCCGAGCGCGCCGGGGTGCCCGCCTTCCTGGAGACCTCCGCGCCCCGCAACCTCCCCTTCTACGAGCGGC
TCGGCTTCACCGTCACCGCCGACGTCGAGGTGCCCGAAGGACCGCGCACCTGGTGCATGACCCGCAAGCC
CGGTGCCTGAAAACGTTGTTGTTTGGGGTTGAATTACTCTTCTAGACCGCGGCGCGCCCGATAATCAACC
TCTGGATTACAAAATTTGTGAAAGATTGACTGGTATTCTTAACTATGTTGCTCCTTTTACGCTATGTGGA
TACGCTGCTTTAATGCCTTTGTATCATGCTATTGCTTCCCGTATGGCTTTCATTTTCTCCTCCTTGTATA
AATCCTGGTTGCTGTCTCTTTATGAGGAGTTGTGGCCCGTTGTCAGGCAACGTGGCGTGGTGTGCACTGT
GTTTGCTGACGCAACCCCCACTGGTTGGGGCATTGCCACCACCTGTCAGCTCCTTTCCGGGACTTTCGCT
TTCCCCCTCCCTATTGCCACGGCGGAACTCATCGCCGCCTGCCTTGCCCGCTGCTGGACAGGGGCTCGGC
TGTTGGGCACTGACAATTCCGTGGTGTTGTCGGGGAAATCATCGTCCTTTCCTTGGCTGCTCGCCTGTGT
TGCCACCTGGATTCTGCGCGGGACGTCCTTCTGCTACGTCCCTTCGGCCCTCAATCCAGCGGACCTTCCT
TCCCGCGGCCTGCTGCCGGCTCTGCGGCCTCTTCCGCGTCTTCGCCTTCGCCCTCAGACGAGTCGGATCT
CCCTTTGGGCCGCCTCCCCGCATCGATACCGTCGACCTCGATCGAGACCTAGAAAAACATGGAGCAATCA
CAAGTAGCAATACAGCAGCTACCAATGCTGATTGTGCCTGGCTAGAAGCACAAGAGGAGGAGGAGGTGGG
TTTTCCAGTCACACCTCAGGTACCTTTAAGACCAATGACTTACAAGGCAGCTGTAGATCTTAGCCACTTT
TTAAAAGAAAAGGGGGGACTGGAAGGGCTAATTCACTCCCAACGAAGACAAGATATCCTTGATCTGTGGA
TCTACCACACACAAGGCTACTTCCCTGATTGGCAGAACTACACACCAGGGCCAGGGATCAGATATCCACT
GACCTTTGGATGGTGCTACAAGCTAGTACCAGTTGAGCAAGAGAAGGTAGAAGAAGCCAATGAAGGAGAG
AACACCCGCTTGTTACACCCTGTGAGCCTGCATGGGATGGATGACCCGGAGAGAGAAGTATTAGAGTGGA
GGTTTGACAGCCGCCTAGCATTTCATCACATGGCCCGAGAGCTGCATCCGGACTGTACTGGGTCTCTCTG
GTTAGACCAGATCTGAGCCTGGGAGCTCTCTGGCTAACTAGGGAACCCACTGCTTAAGCCTCAATAAAGC
TTGCCTTGAGTGCTTCAAGTAGTGTGTGCCCGTCTGTTGTGTGACTCTGGTAACTAGAGATCCCTCAGAC
CCTTTTAGTCAGTGTGGAAAATCTCTAGCAGCATGTGAGCAAAAGGCCAGCAAAAGGCCAGGAACCGTAA
AAAGGCCGCGTTGCTGGCGTTTTTCCATAGGCTCCGCCCCCCTGACGAGCATCACAAAAATCGACGCTCA
AGTCAGAGGTGGCGAAACCCGACAGGACTATAAAGATACCAGGCGTTTCCCCCTGGAAGCTCCCTCGTGC
GCTCTCCTGTTCCGACCCTGCCGCTTACCGGATACCTGTCCGCCTTTCTCCCTTCGGGAAGCGTGGCGCT
TTCTCATAGCTCACGCTGTAGGTATCTCAGTTCGGTGTAGGTCGTTCGCTCCAAGCTGGGCTGTGTGCAC
GAACCCCCCGTTCAGCCCGACCGCTGCGCCTTATCCGGTAACTATCGTCTTGAGTCCAACCCGGTAAGAC
ACGACTTATCGCCACTGGCAGCAGCCACTGGTAACAGGATTAGCAGAGCGAGGTATGTAGGCGGTGCTAC
AGAGTTCTTGAAGTGGTGGCCTAACTACGGCTACACTAGAAGAACAGTATTTGGTATCTGCGCTCTGCTG
AAGCCAGTTACCTTCGGAAAAAGAGTTGGTAGCTCTTGATCCGGCAAACAAACCACCGCTGGTAGCGGTG
GTTTTTTTGTTTGCAAGCAGCAGATTACGCGCAGAAAAAAAGGATCTCAAGAAGATCCTTTGATCTTTTC
TACGGGGTCTGACGCTCAGTGGAACGAAAACTCACGTTAAGGGATTTTGGTCATGAGATTATCAAAAAGG
ATCTTCACCTAGATCCTTTTAAATTAAAAATGAAGTTTTAAATCAATCTAAAGTATATATGAGTAAACTT
GGTCTGACAGTTACCAATGCTTAATCAGTGAGGCACCTATCTCAGCGATCTGTCTATTTCGTTCATCCAT
AGTTGCCTGACTCCCCGTCGTGTAGATAACTACGATACGGGAGGGCTTACCATCTGGCCCCAGTGCTGCA
ATGATACCGCGAGACCCACGCTCACCGGCTCCAGATTTATCAGCAATAAACCAGCCAGCCGGAAGGGCCG
AGCGCAGAAGTGGTCCTGCAACTTTATCCGCCTCCATCCAGTCTATTAATTGTTGCCGGGAAGCTAGAGT
AAGTAGTTCGCCAGTTAATAGTTTGCGCAACGTTGTTGCCATTGCTACAGGCATCGTGGTGTCACGCTCG
TCGTTTGGTATGGCTTCATTCAGCTCCGGTTCCCAACGATCAAGGCGAGTTACATGATCCCCCATGTTGT
GCAAAAAAGCGGTTAGCTCCTTCGGTCCTCCGATCGTTGTCAGAAGTAAGTTGGCCGCAGTGTTATCACT
CATGGTTATGGCAGCACTGCATAATTCTCTTACTGTCATGCCATCCGTAAGATGCTTTTCTGTGACTGGT
GAGTACTCAACCAAGTCATTCTGAGAATAGTGTATGCGGCGACCGAGTTGCTCTTGCCCGGCGTCAATAC
GGGATAATACCGCGCCACATAGCAGAACTTTAAAAGTGCTCATCATTGGAAAACGTTCTTCGGGGCGAAA
ACTCTCAAGGATCTTACCGCTGTTGAGATCCAGTTCGATGTAACCCACTCGTGCACCCAACTGATCTTCA
GCATCTTTTACTTTCACCAGCGTTTCTGGGTGAGCAAAAACAGGAAGGCAAAATGCCGCAAAAAAGGGAA
TAAGGGCGACACGGAAATGTTGAATACTCATACTCTTCCTTTTTCAATATTATTGAAGCATTTATCAGGG
TTATTGTCTCATGAGCGGATACATATTTGAATGTATTTAGAAAAATAAACAAATAGGGGTTCCGCGCACA
TTTCCCCGAAAAGTGCCACCTGACG
Features (pLannotate 1.2.2; 29 found; start..end, strand, type, name):
     30..82      -  misc_feature   bom (fragment): basis of mobility region from pBR322
    237..616     +  enhancer       CMV enhancer: human cytomegalovirus immediate early enhancer
    617..816     +  promoter       CMV promoter: human cytomegalovirus (CMV) immediate early promoter
    834..1014    +  LTR            5' LTR (truncated): truncated 5' long terminal repeat (LTR) from HIV-1
   1061..1186    +  misc_feature   HIV-1 Ψ: packaging signal of human immunodeficiency virus type 1
   1170..1508    +  CDS            HIV-1 gag (fragment): gag protein from human immunodeficiency virus 1; gag
   1683..1916    +  misc_feature   RRE: The Rev response element (RRE) of HIV-1 allows for Rev-dependent mRNA export from the nucleus to the cytoplasm.
   2293..2393    +  CDS            Rev (fragment): human immunodeficiency virus 1 (HIV-1) Rev protein; rev; enhances nuclear export of unspliced and incompletely spliced viral mRNAs
   2443..2560    +  misc_feature   cPPT/CTS: central polypurine tract and central termination sequence of HIV-1
   2653..2893    +  promoter       U6 promoter: RNA polymerase III promoter for human U6 snRNA
   2939..2957    +  misc_RNA       MS2 stem loop: stem loop that binds the bacteriophage MS2 coat protein
   2968..3004    +  misc_RNA       gRNA scaffold (fragment): guide RNA scaffold for the Streptococcus pyogenes CRISPR/Cas9 system
   3009..3027    +  misc_RNA       MS2 stem loop: stem loop that binds the bacteriophage MS2 coat protein
   3038..3057    +  misc_RNA       gRNA scaffold (fragment): guide RNA scaffold for the Streptococcus pyogenes CRISPR/Cas9 system
   3102..3168    +  CDS            small t antigen (fragment): SV40 (simian virus 40) small t antigen
   3194..3405    +  promoter       EF-1α core promoter: core promoter for human elongation factor EF-1α
   3406..3515    +  intron         EF-1α intron A (fragment): intron upstream of the start codon of human EF-1α
   4141..4344    +  intron         EF-1α intron A: truncated intron upstream of the start codon of human EF-1α
   4366..4755    +  CDS            CAPSD_BPMS2: Experimental evidence at protein level: Swiss-Prot protein existence level 1. Acts as a translational repressor of viral replicase synthesis late in infection. This latter function is the result of capsid protein interaction with an RNA hairpin which contains the replicase ribosome-binding site. From Escherichia phage MS2 (Bacteriophage MS2).
   4846..5388    +  CDS            Rela (fragment): TF65_MOUSE - Also known as Nfkb3. Experimental evidence at protein level: Swiss-Prot protein existence level 1. NF-kappa-B is a pleiotropic transcription factor present in almost all cell types and is the endpoint of a series of signal transduction events that are initiated by a vast array of stimuli related to many biological processes such as inflammation, immunity, differentiation, cell growth, tumorigenesis and apoptosis. NF-kappa-B is a homo- or heterodimeric complex formed by the Rel-like domain- containing proteins RELA/p65, RELB, NFKB1/p105, NFKB1/p50, REL and NFKB2/p52. The heterodime
   5413..5784    +  CDS            HSF1: C-terminal activation domain from the human heat shock transcription factor HSF1
   5854..6450    +  CDS            PuroR (fragment): puromycin N-acetyltransferase; pac from Streptomyces; confers resistance to puromycin
   6503..7091    +  misc_feature   WPRE: woodchuck hepatitis virus posttranscriptional regulatory element
   7092..7111    +  misc_feature   MCS (fragment): pBluescript multiple cloning site
   7113..7613    +  CDS            nef (fragment): NEF_HV1LA - Experimental evidence at protein level: Swiss-Prot protein existence level 1. Extracellular Nef protein targets CD4(+) T-lymphocytes for apoptosis by interacting with CXCR4 surface receptors. From Human immunodeficiency virus type 1 group M subtype B (isolate Lai) (HIV-1).
   7620..7800    +  LTR            5' LTR (truncated): truncated 5' long terminal repeat (LTR) from HIV-1
   7862..8450    -  rep_origin     ori: high-copy-number ColE1/pMB1/pBR322/pUC origin of replication
   8621..9481    -  CDS            AmpR: β-lactamase; bla; confers resistance to ampicillin, carbenicillin, and related antibiotics
   9482..9586    -  promoter       AmpR promoter: bla
