[The description below was written by a language model from this plasmid's Addgene catalogue record and pLannotate feature annotations shown in this document.]
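Description:
Lenti-SAM-Puro is an HIV-1-based lentiviral CRISPR activation vector of about 9.6 kb, built on the Lenti-LucOS backbone, for delivering a guide RNA together with the SAM activator helper protein to mammalian cells. It is propagated in E. coli as a high-copy plasmid through a ColE1/pUC-type origin with ampicillin selection. The viral genome is transcribed from a CMV enhancer/promoter fused to a truncated 5' LTR. It carries the Ψ packaging signal with a gag fragment, the RRE for Rev-dependent nuclear export, the cPPT/CTS, a WPRE to boost transcript expression, and a downstream truncated LTR preceded by nef-derived sequence. Virus production therefore depends on packaging and envelope functions supplied in trans.

The payload comprises two cassettes placed between the cPPT and the WPRE. The first is a human U6 Pol III promoter driving a guide RNA cloning cassette whose S. pyogenes Cas9 scaffold has two MS2 stem loops inserted. The second uses the EF1a promoter, annotated as the core promoter plus intron A segments, to express MPH: the MS2 coat protein fused to the p65 (RelA) activation region and the HSF1 C-terminal activation domain. A puromycin N-acetyltransferase coding sequence follows for selection of transduced cells. The element linking MPH to the puromycin gene is not annotated.

In use, the MS2 loops on the guide recruit MPH to the targeted promoter, amplifying transcriptional activation. No Cas9 or dCas9 coding sequence is annotated, so the dCas9 component must be supplied separately. According to the record, the plasmid's purpose is expression of guide RNAs and the SAM transcriptional activator for CRISPRa in mammalian cells.
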