Addgene plasmid #198713: Lenti-SAM-Puro
Purpose: For expression of guide RNAs and the SAM transcriptional activator for CRISPRa in mammalian cells.
Depositing lab: Tyler Jacks. Depositing organization: Massachusetts Institute of Technology. Publication: Lymphocyte networks are dynamic cellular communities in the immunoregulatory landscape of lung adenocarcinoma. Gaglia G, Burger ML, Ritch CC, Rammos D, Dai Y, Crossland GE, Tavana SZ, Warchol S, Jaeger AM, Naranjo S, Coy S, Nirmal AJ, Krueger R, Lin JR, Pfister H, Sorger PK, Jacks T, Santagata S. Cancer Cell. 2023 May 8;41(5):871-886.e10. doi: 10.1016/j.ccell.2023.03.015. Epub 2023 Apr 13. PubMed 37059105.
Backbone
  Vector backbone: Lenti-LucOS
  Backbone manufacturer: Addgene 22777
  Backbone size w/o insert (bp): 5818
  Total vector size (bp): 9616
  Vector type: Mammalian Expression, Lentiviral, CRISPR
  Selectable markers: Puromycin
Growth in bacteria
  Bacterial resistance: Ampicillin, 100 μg/mL
  Growth temperature: 37°C
  Growth strain: NEB Stable
  Copy number: High Copy
Gene/Insert 1
  Gene/Insert name: U6-MS2-gRNAscaffold (alt names: U6 promoter; MS2 stem loops; guide RNA cloning cassette)
  Insert size (bp): 412
  Promoter: U6
  Cloning method: Gibson Cloning
  Sequencing primers: 5′ GATCAGTGTGAGGGAGTGTAAAGCTGGTTT; 3′ AGGCCTCGGGATTCCTAGGAACAGCGGTTT
Gene/Insert 2
  Gene/Insert name: EF1a-MPH-Puro (alt names: EF1a promoter; MS2 binding protein and p65, HSF1 transcriptional activators; Puromycin resistance gene)
  Insert size (bp): 2610
  Promoter: EF1a
  Cloning method: Gibson Cloning
  Sequencing primers: 5′ AAACCGCTGTTCCTAGGAATCCCGAGGCCT; 3′ AGAGTAATTCAACCCCAAACAACAACGTTT
Terms and licenses: Academic/Nonprofit Terms; Industry Terms: Not Available to Industry
Depositor comments: Please visit https://www.biorxiv.org/content/10.1101/2022.08.11.503237v1 for bioRxiv preprint.
How to cite: Lenti-SAM-Puro was a gift from Tyler Jacks (Addgene plasmid # 198713 ; http://n2t.net/addgene:198713 ; RRID:Addgene_198713)
